Addgene plasmid #131639: ETV5_pet28a
Purpose: Bacterial expression of ETS gene ETV5
Depositing lab: Peter Hollenhorst. Depositing organization: Indiana University, Bloomington. Publication: Comparison of MAPK specificity across the ETS transcription factor family identifies a high-affinity ERK interaction required for ERG function in prostate cells. Selvaraj N, Kedage V, Hollenhorst PC. Cell Commun Signal. 2015 Feb 19;13:12. doi: 10.1186/s12964-015-0089-7. PubMed 25885538.
Backbone
  Vector backbone: pet28a
  Backbone manufacturer: EMD Biosciences
  Backbone size w/o insert (bp): 5369
  Vector type: Bacterial Expression
Growth in bacteria
  Bacterial resistance: Kanamycin, 50 μg/mL
  Growth temperature: 37°C
  Growth strain: DH5alpha
  Copy number: High Copy
Gene/Insert
  Gene/Insert name: ETV5 (alt name: ERM)
  Species: H. sapiens (human)
  Insert size (bp): 1534
  Entrez Gene: ETV5 (a.k.a. ERM)
  Tag / fusion protein: 6xHis (N terminal on backbone)
  Cloning method: Restriction Enzyme; 5′ cloning site Nhe1 (unknown if destroyed); 3′ cloning site Not1 (unknown if destroyed)
  Sequencing primers: 5′ T7 Fwd
Terms and licenses: Academic/Nonprofit Terms; Industry Terms: Not Available to Industry
Depositor comments: insert equivalent to CDS in NM_004454
How to cite: ETV5_pet28a was a gift from Peter Hollenhorst (Addgene plasmid # 131639 ; http://n2t.net/addgene:131639 ; RRID:Addgene_131639)
