[The description below was written by a language model from this plasmid's Addgene catalogue record and pLannotate feature annotations shown in this document.]
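Description:
ETV5_pet28a is a bacterial expression plasmid built on the pET-28a backbone for producing the human ETS-family transcription factor ETV5 (also called ERM) in E. coli. The insert, about 1.5 kb and described by the depositor as equivalent to the reference ETV5 coding sequence, was placed between NheI and NotI sites. This puts it in frame with the vector-encoded N-terminal 6xHis tag and the thrombin cleavage site that lies between tag and protein, so the recombinant factor can be purified by metal-affinity chromatography and the tag removed if desired. The feature table also detects a His-tag fragment downstream of the insert, which corresponds to the optional C-terminal His sequence of the backbone. The record does not say whether it is translated, which depends on whether the insert retains its stop codon.

Expression is driven by a T7 promoter with an adjacent lac operator, followed by the T7 gene 10 ribosome binding site and closed by the T7 terminator. The plasmid carries its own lacI gene, so transcription stays repressed until IPTG is added in a host that supplies T7 RNA polymerase. Propagation relies on a pBR322-type ColE1 origin accompanied by rop and the bom region. The catalogue lists the plasmid as high copy, although rop normally restrains copy number. Selection is by kanamycin resistance, and an f1 origin permits single-stranded DNA production. Short hits to TcR and the AmpR promoter are backbone remnants rather than functional markers. The associated work compared MAPK interactions across ETS family proteins, consistent with use as a source of purified ETV5 for in vitro biochemical assays.
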