Features (pLannotate 1.2.2; 21 found; start..end, strand, type, name):
     26..73      -  terminator     T7 terminator: transcription terminator for bacteriophage T7 RNA polymerase
     81..130     -  CDS            SET1 (fragment): solubility-enhancement tag derived from T7 phage gene 10B
    140..157     -  CDS            9xHis (fragment): 9xHis affinity tag
    176..1705    -  CDS            ETV5: ETV5_HUMAN - Also known as ERM. Experimental evidence at protein level: Swiss-Prot protein existence level 1. Binds to DNA sequences containing the consensus nucleotide core sequence 5'-GGAA.-3'. From Homo sapiens (Human).
   1718..1735    -  CDS            thrombin site: thrombin recognition and cleavage site
   1746..1762    -  CDS            capTEV™ (fragment): composite tag for in vivo biotinylation, TEV protease cleavage, and 6xHis tagging
   1781..1803    -  RBS            RBS: efficient ribosome binding site from bacteriophage T7 gene 10 (Olins and Rangwala, 1989)
   1818..1842    -  protein_bind   lac operator: The lac repressor binds to the lac operator to inhibit transcription in E. coli. This inhibition can be relieved by adding lactose or isopropyl-β-D-thiogalactopyranoside (IPTG). lac repressor encoded by lacI
   1843..1861    -  promoter       T7 promoter: promoter for bacteriophage T7 RNA polymerase
   1883..2162    +  CDS            TcR (fragment): tetracycline efflux protein; tet; confers resistance to tetracycline
   2170..2247    +  promoter       lacI promoter: lacI
   2248..3330    +  CDS            lacI: lac repressor; lacI; The lac repressor binds to the lac operator to inhibit transcription in E. coli. This inhibition can be relieved by adding lactose or isopropyl-β-D-thiogalactopyranoside (IPTG).
   3343..3364    +  protein_bind   CAP binding site: CAP binding activates transcription in the presence of cAMP. E. coli catabolite activator protein
   3379..3670    +  CDS            TcR (fragment): tetracycline efflux protein; tet; confers resistance to tetracycline
   3742..4122    -  CDS            YPB1_ECOLX: Protein predicted: Swiss-Prot protein existence level 4. From Escherichia coli.
   4139..4330    +  CDS            rop: Rop protein, which maintains plasmids at low copy number; rop
   4432..4571    +  misc_feature   bom: basis of mobility region from pBR322
   4757..5345    -  rep_origin     ori: high-copy-number ColE1/pMB1/pBR322/pUC origin of replication
   5467..6282    +  CDS            KanR: aminoglycoside phosphotransferase; aph(3')-Ia; confers resistance to kanamycin in bacteria or G418 (Geneticin®) in eukaryotes
   6291..6348    -  promoter       AmpR promoter (fragment): bla
   6401..6829    -  rep_origin     f1 ori (sequence partly withheld): f1 bacteriophage origin of replication; arrow indicates direction of (+) strand synthesis
>Addgene plasmid #131639 | ETV5_pet28a | addgene full sequence | sequence record 258520 | Addgene NGS Result
ATCCGGATATAGTTCCTCCTTTCAGCAAAAAACCCCTCAAGACCCGTTTAGAGGCCCCAAGGGGTTATGC
TAGTTATTGCTCAGCGGTGGCAGCAGCCAACTCAGCTTCCTTTCGGGCTTTGTTAGCAGCCGGATCTCAG
TGGTGGTGGTGGTGGTGCTCGAGTGCGGCCGCTTAGTAAGCAAAGCCTTCGGCATAGGGGAGGCTGCTGC
AGCGGTCCATGTCCAGGAGGTAAGCGGGGCTGTCTTCAAAGTGGGTCAGCGGCAGGGTGTCCTCCTCGCT
GAGGTGGCACTCGGACTCTGCCTTCAGGAACGGACGCTGGTTATCCGGGAAAGCCATGGAGAAGAGGGCA
TCTGGGTCACAGACAAATTTGTAGACGTATCGCTCTCCAGCCACCTTCTGCATGATGCCCTTTTCATAGT
AATAGCGGAGAGAGCGGCTCAGCTTGTCATAGTTCATGGCTGGCCGGTTCTTCTGGATGCCCCAGCGCCG
AGCAACCTCTTCCGGTTCTATCAGCTTGAACTCCATGCCTCGACCTGTCCAGGCAATGAAGTGGGCATTG
GCTGGGTCATCAAGAAGGGTGACCAGGAACTGCCACAGCTGAAGGGAACCTCGCCTCTGGTAAGGGGGCC
CCTCTCGATACATGGTAGGCTCCTGTTTGACTTTGCCTTCCAGTCTCTCAGGCACAACACAAGTGTCGTC
AAAGTATAATCGGGGATCTTTTTCATATGAAAAACCTTCATGGCTGCTGGAGAAATAACCCCCTCTCATG
TAGGATGACTGGCAGTTAGGCACTTCTGAATCGACGCAGTAATCCCGAGGCTCCTGCTTGATTCCCATTG
GTGACTGGAACCCGTGTGCTGGGGGCCCTGGCATGCCCGGGACCCCATGTTCATAGAGTGGGTCATGGTA
TTCTTGTTTGAATCCCTGAGGGGGCGGGGGGGCTGCAGGGACAATAGGTTCTGACATTTGCCGATGGTAA
CTGGGGCGATTATCTCCAGGAACTCCTGGCTGAGGAGGGAAGGGGTGGCAGGGTTCAGACAGTTGTCTCT
GAAATCTCTGTTCTGATGGATACTGGTTTTCAGGCATCATCTTTGGCATCTGCAGGGGCTGATGTGGTGG
TCGGGGGACCGCAAATGTTTGCTGCTGTGGTCCAGGCTCTGGAAGCGAATGGGGGGCGGGGGCGGGGCCC
ACACCTTGAACTGGGCCAGCTGCAGGGGCATGCCCTGAGGTGGGCAGAGTTGCCTGAGGTGGGGGAAATA
GGGGATTCTGATGGGTGGGTGAGAGGGGGGTTGTAGGAGGGGTTAATGGCTTGAACCCAGAGGGAGGCTT
CCTATCATAGGCACAATAGTTGTAGAGGCACTTTTCTCCATAGTTAGCACCAAGAGCCTGCTCATGGCTA
CAAGACGACAGCTCAGAGGAGGGGCTGTGCAGCTCCCGTTTGATCTTGGTTGGAGGTGGGGCATGAAGCA
CCAGGTTATCAGACTGAAAATCTGGGACAAACTGTTCATCATCAGGAACTTGTGCTTCAGCTAACCAAGC
CTCTTGAAGTTGACTGAGATCCTGAAATAGCTCTTCAGAATCGTGAGCCAGATCTGTGTCCAAAAACTTC
CTCTTTCTGTCAATCACAGGCCGCCCTCTGCATTCCTCAGATCGAGATTTCCCTGGGACCATAAAAGGGA
CTTGCTGATCATAAAACCCGTCCATGCTAGCCATATGGCTGCCGCGCGGCACCAGGCCGCTGCTGTGATG
ATGATGATGATGGCTGCTGCCCATGGTATATCTCCTTCTTAAAGTTAAACAAAATTATTTCTAGAGGGGA
ATTGTTATCCGCTCACAATTCCCCTATAGTGAGTCGTATTAATTTCGCGGGATCGAGATCTCGATCCTCT
ACGCCGGACGCATCGTGGCCGGCATCACCGGCGCCACAGGTGCGGTTGCTGGCGCCTATATCGCCGACAT
CACCGATGGGGAAGATCGGGCTCGCCACTTCGGGCTCATGAGCGCTTGTTTCGGCGTGGGTATGGTGGCA
GGCCCCGTGGCCGGGGGACTGTTGGGCGCCATCTCCTTGCATGCACCATTCCTTGCGGCGGCGGTGCTCA
ACGGCCTCAACCTACTACTGGGCTGCTTCCTAATGCAGGAGTCGCATAAGGGAGAGCGTCGAGATCCCGG
ACACCATCGAATGGCGCAAAACCTTTCGCGGTATGGCATGATAGCGCCCGGAAGAGAGTCAATTCAGGGT
GGTGAATGTGAAACCAGTAACGTTATACGATGTCGCAGAGTATGCCGGTGTCTCTTATCAGACCGTTTCC
CGCGTGGTGAACCAGGCCAGCCACGTTTCTGCGAAAACGCGGGAAAAAGTGGAAGCGGCGATGGCGGAGC
TGAATTACATTCCCAACCGCGTGGCACAACAACTGGCGGGCAAACAGTCGTTGCTGATTGGCGTTGCCAC
CTCCAGTCTGGCCCTGCACGCGCCGTCGCAAATTGTCGCGGCGATTAAATCTCGCGCCGATCAACTGGGT
GCCAGCGTGGTGGTGTCGATGGTAGAACGAAGCGGCGTCGAAGCCTGTAAAGCGGCGGTGCACAATCTTC
TCGCGCAACGCGTCAGTGGGCTGATCATTAACTATCCGCTGGATGACCAGGATGCCATTGCTGTGGAAGC
TGCCTGCACTAATGTTCCGGCGTTATTTCTTGATGTCTCTGACCAGACACCCATCAACAGTATTATTTTC
TCCCATGAAGACGGTACGCGACTGGGCGTGGAGCATCTGGTCGCATTGGGTCACCAGCAAATCGCGCTGT
TAGCGGGCCCATTAAGTTCTGTCTCGGCGCGTCTGCGTCTGGCTGGCTGGCATAAATATCTCACTCGCAA
TCAAATTCAGCCGATAGCGGAACGGGAAGGCGACTGGAGTGCCATGTCCGGTTTTCAACAAACCATGCAA
ATGCTGAATGAGGGCATCGTTCCCACTGCGATGCTGGTTGCCAACGATCAGATGGCGCTGGGCGCAATGC
GCGCCATTACCGAGTCCGGGCTGCGCGTTGGTGCGGATATCTCGGTAGTGGGATACGACGATACCGAAGA
CAGCTCATGTTATATCCCGCCGTTAACCACCATCAAACAGGATTTTCGCCTGCTGGGGCAAACCAGCGTG
GACCGCTTGCTGCAACTCTCTCAGGGCCAGGCGGTGAAGGGCAATCAGCTGTTGCCCGTCTCACTGGTGA
AAAGAAAAACCACCCTGGCGCCCAATACGCAAACCGCCTCTCCCCGCGCGTTGGCCGATTCATTAATGCA
GCTGGCACGACAGGTTTCCCGACTGGAAAGCGGGCAGTGAGCGCAACGCAATTAATGTAAGTTAGCTCAC
TCATTAGGCACCGGGATCTCGACCGATGCCCTTGAGAGCCTTCAACCCAGTCAGCTCCTTCCGGTGGGCG
CGGGGCATGACTATCGTCGCCGCACTTATGACTGTCTTCTTTATCATGCAACTCGTAGGACAGGTGCCGG
CAGCGCTCTGGGTCATTTTCGGCGAGGACCGCTTTCGCTGGAGCGCGACGATGATCGGCCTGTCGCTTGC
GGTATTCGGAATCTTGCACGCCCTCGCTCAAGCCTTCGTCACTGGTCCCGCCACCAAACGTTTCGGCGAG
AAGCAGGCCATTATCGCCGGCATGGCGGCCCCACGGGTGCGCATGATCGTGCTCCTGTCGTTGAGGACCC
GGCTAGGCTGGCGGGGTTGCCTTACTGGTTAGCAGAATGAATCACCGATACGCGAGCGAACGTGAAGCGA
CTGCTGCTGCAAAACGTCTGCGACCTGAGCAACAACATGAATGGTCTTCGGTTTCCGTGTTTCGTAAAGT
CTGGAAACGCGGAAGTCAGCGCCCTGCACCATTATGTTCCGGATCTGCATCGCAGGATGCTGCTGGCTAC
CCTGTGGAACACCTACATCTGTATTAACGAAGCGCTGGCATTGACCCTGAGTGATTTTTCTCTGGTCCCG
CCGCATCCATACCGCCAGTTGTTTACCCTCACAACGTTCCAGTAACCGGGCATGTTCATCATCAGTAACC
CGTATCGTGAGCATCCTCTCTCGTTTCATCGGTATCATTACCCCCATGAACAGAAATCCCCCTTACACGG
AGGCATCAGTGACCAAACAGGAAAAAACCGCCCTTAACATGGCCCGCTTTATCAGAAGCCAGACATTAAC
GCTTCTGGAGAAACTCAACGAGCTGGACGCGGATGAACAGGCAGACATCTGTGAATCGCTTCACGACCAC
GCTGATGAGCTTTACCGCAGCTGCCTCGCGCGTTTCGGTGATGACGGTGAAAACCTCTGACACATGCAGC
TCCCGGAGACGGTCACAGCTTGTCTGTAAGCGGATGCCGGGAGCAGACAAGCCCGTCAGGGCGCGTCAGC
GGGTGTTGGCGGGTGTCGGGGCGCAGCCATGACCCAGTCACGTAGCGATAGCGGAGTGTATACTGGCTTA
ACTATGCGGCATCAGAGCAGATTGTACTGAGAGTGCACCATTGCGGTGTGAAATACCGCACAGATGCGTA
AGGAGAAAATACCGCATCAGGCGCTCTTCCGCTTCCTCGCTCACTGACTCGCTGCGCTCGGTCGTTCGGC
TGCGGCGAGCGGTATCAGCTCACTCAAAGGCGGTAATACGGTTATCCACAGAATCAGGGGATAACGCAGG
AAAGAACATGTGAGCAAAAGGCCAGCAAAAGGCCAGGAACCGTAAAAAGGCCGCGTTGCTGGCGTTTTTC
CATAGGCTCCGCCCCCCTGACGAGCATCACAAAAATCGACGCTCAAGTCAGAGGTGGCGAAACCCGACAG
GACTATAAAGATACCAGGCGTTTCCCCCTGGAAGCTCCCTCGTGCGCTCTCCTGTTCCGACCCTGCCGCT
TACCGGATACCTGTCCGCCTTTCTCCCTTCGGGAAGCGTGGCGCTTTCTCATAGCTCACGCTGTAGGTAT
CTCAGTTCGGTGTAGGTCGTTCGCTCCAAGCTGGGCTGTGTGCACGAACCCCCCGTTCAGCCCGACCGCT
GCGCCTTATCCGGTAACTATCGTCTTGAGTCCAACCCGGTAAGACACGACTTATCGCCACTGGCAGCAGC
CACTGGTAACAGGATTAGCAGAGCGAGGTATGTAGGCGGTGCTACAGAGTTCTTGAAGTGGTGGCCTAAC
TACGGCTACACTAGAAGGACAGTATTTGGTATCTGCGCTCTGCTGAAGCCAGTTACCTTCGGAAAAAGAG
TTGGTAGCTCTTGATCCGGCAAACAAACCACCGCTGGTAGCGGTGGTTTTTTTGTTTGCAAGCAGCAGAT
TACGCGCAGAAAAAAAGGATCTCAAGAAGATCCTTTGATCTTTTCTACGGGGTCTGACGCTCAGTGGAAC
GAAAACTCACGTTAAGGGATTTTGGTCATGAACAATAAAACTGTCTGCTTACATAAACAGTAATACAAGG
GGTGTTATGAGCCATATTCAACGGGAAACGTCTTGCTCTAGGCCGCGATTAAATTCCAACATGGATGCTG
ATTTATATGGGTATAAATGGGCTCGCGATAATGTCGGGCAATCAGGTGCGACAATCTATCGATTGTATGG
GAAGCCCGATGCGCCAGAGTTGTTTCTGAAACATGGCAAAGGTAGCGTTGCCAATGATGTTACAGATGAG
ATGGTCAGACTAAACTGGCTGACGGAATTTATGCCTCTTCCGACCATCAAGCATTTTATCCGTACTCCTG
ATGATGCATGGTTACTCACCACTGCGATCCCCGGGAAAACAGCATTCCAGGTATTAGAAGAATATCCTGA
TTCAGGTGAAAATATTGTTGATGCGCTGGCAGTGTTCCTGCGCCGGTTGCATTCGATTCCTGTTTGTAAT
TGTCCTTTTAACAGCGATCGCGTATTTCGTCTCGCTCAGGCGCAATCACGAATGAATAACGGTTTGGTTG
ATGCGAGTGATTTTGATGACGAGCGTAATGGCTGGCCTGTTGAACAAGTCTGGAAAGAAATGCATAAACT
TTTGCCATTCTCACCGGATTCAGTCGTCACTCATGGTGATTTCTCACTTGATAACCTTATTTTTGACGAG
GGGAAATTAATAGGTTGTATTGATGTTGGACGAGTCGGAATCGCAGACCGATACCAGGATCTTGCCATCC
TATGGAACTGCCTCGGTGAGTTTTCTCCTTCATTACAGAAACGGCTTTTTCAAAAATATGGTATTGATAA
TCCTGATATGAATAAATTGCAGTTTCATTTGATGCTCGATGAGTTTTTCTAAGAATTAATTCATGAGCGG
ATACATATTTGAATGTATTTAGAAAAATAAACAAATAGGGGTTCCGCGCACATTTCCCCGAAAAGTGCCA
CCTAAATTGTAAGCGTTAATATTTTGTTAAAATTCGCGTTAAATTTTTGTTAAATCAGCTCATTTTTTAA
CCAATAGGCCGAAATCGGCAAAATCCCTTATAAATCAAAAGAATAGACCGAGATAGGGT
[37 nt withheld, positions 6500-6536]
AAAGAACGTGGACTCCAACGTCAAAGG
[49 nt withheld, positions 6564-6612]
T
[91 nt withheld, positions 6614-6704]
G
[124 nt withheld, positions 6706-6829]
CCCATTCGCCA
